Addgene plasmid #172437: U6-sgfiller-eCas9-T2A-BlastR
Purpose: Expresses eCas9, BlastR and sgRNA cloning site
Depositing lab: Tyler Jacks. Depositing organization: Massachusetts Institute of Technology. Publication: The CD155/TIGIT axis promotes and maintains immune evasion in neoantigen-expressing pancreatic cancer. Freed-Pastor WA, Lambert LJ, Ely ZA, Pattada NB, Bhutkar A, Eng G, Mercer KL, Garcia AP, Lin L, Rideout WM 3rd, Hwang WL, Schenkel JM, Jaeger AM, Bronson RT, Westcott PMK, Hether TD, Divakar P, Reeves JW, Deshpande V, Delorey T, Phillips D, Yilmaz OH, Regev A, Jacks T. Cancer Cell. 2021 Oct 11;39(10):1342-1360.e14. doi: 10.1016/j.ccell.2021.07.007. Epub 2021 Aug 5. PubMed 34358448.
Backbone
  Vector backbone: Lentivirus
  Vector type: Mouse Targeting, Lentiviral, CRISPR
Growth in bacteria
  Bacterial resistance: Ampicillin, 100 μg/mL
  Growth temperature: 37°C
  Growth strain: NEB Stable
  Copy number: Unknown
Gene/Insert 1
  Gene/Insert name: eCas9
Gene/Insert 2
  Gene/Insert name: BlastR
Terms and licenses: Academic/Nonprofit Terms; Industry Terms: Not Available to Industry
How to cite: U6-sgfiller-eCas9-T2A-BlastR was a gift from Tyler Jacks (Addgene plasmid # 172437 ; http://n2t.net/addgene:172437 ; RRID:Addgene_172437)
