[The description below was written by a language model from this plasmid's Addgene catalogue record and pLannotate feature annotations shown in this document.]
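Description:
U6-sgfiller-eCas9-T2A-BlastR is an all-in-one lentiviral CRISPR vector of about 11.2 kb that delivers an sgRNA cassette, the eCas9 nuclease and a blasticidin selection marker in a single provirus. It is propagated in bacteria through a high-copy ColE1/pUC-type origin with ampicillin resistance (AmpR under its own bla promoter). The viral backbone is HIV-1 derived. A CMV enhancer/promoter is fused to a truncated 5' LTR to drive genomic RNA transcription in packaging cells. It is followed by the Ψ packaging signal with a gag fragment, the Rev response element for Rev-dependent nuclear export, and the cPPT/CTS. A WPRE lies downstream of the payload to boost transcript expression, and a second truncated LTR element, preceded by a nef-derived fragment, closes the viral unit.

The payload has two expression units. A human U6 RNA polymerase III promoter sits upstream of the S. pyogenes gRNA scaffold. The short gap between them corresponds to the "filler" of the construct name, which serves as the sgRNA cloning site for a targeting spacer. Downstream, an EF-1α core promoter drives the Cas9 coding sequence, which the annotation tool splits into N- and C-terminal portions that are contiguous. This is followed by a nucleoplasmin NLS and blasticidin S deaminase. According to the name, the nuclease is the eCas9 variant and is joined to BlastR by a T2A self-cleaving peptide, so both proteins come from one transcript. Neither the T2A nor the eCas9-specific substitutions are separately annotated. The record classes the vector as lentiviral, CRISPR and mouse targeting, which fits use for gene knockout in transduced cells selected with blasticidin. The associated publication concerns immune evasion in pancreatic cancer.
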