Features (pLannotate 1.2.2; 24 found; start..end, strand, type, name):
     31..83      -  misc_feature   bom (fragment): basis of mobility region from pBR322
    238..617     +  enhancer       CMV enhancer: human cytomegalovirus immediate early enhancer
    618..817     +  promoter       CMV promoter: human cytomegalovirus (CMV) immediate early promoter
    835..1015    +  LTR            5' LTR (truncated): truncated 5' long terminal repeat (LTR) from HIV-1
   1062..1187    +  misc_feature   HIV-1 Ψ: packaging signal of human immunodeficiency virus type 1
   1171..1509    +  CDS            HIV-1 gag (fragment): gag protein from human immunodeficiency virus 1; gag
   1684..1917    +  misc_feature   RRE: The Rev response element (RRE) of HIV-1 allows for Rev-dependent mRNA export from the nucleus to the cytoplasm.
   2294..2394    +  CDS            Rev (fragment): human immunodeficiency virus 1 (HIV-1) Rev protein; rev; enhances nuclear export of unspliced and incompletely spliced viral mRNAs
   2444..2561    +  misc_feature   cPPT/CTS: central polypurine tract and central termination sequence of HIV-1
   2654..2894    +  promoter       U6 promoter: RNA polymerase III promoter for human U6 snRNA
   2946..3021    +  misc_RNA       gRNA scaffold: guide RNA scaffold for the Streptococcus pyogenes CRISPR/Cas9 system
   3058..3075    +  CDS            small t antigen (fragment): SV40 (simian virus 40) small t antigen
   3101..3312    +  promoter       EF-1α core promoter: core promoter for human elongation factor EF-1α
   3470..5071    +  CDS            Cas9(N): N-terminal portion of Streptococcus pyogenes Cas9 (Zetsche et al., 2015)
   5072..7570    +  CDS            Cas9(C): C-terminal portion of Streptococcus pyogenes Cas9 (Zetsche et al., 2015)
   7571..7618    +  CDS            nucleoplasmin NLS: bipartite nuclear localization signal from nucleoplasmin
   7682..8080    +  CDS            BSD: blasticidin S deaminase; Aspergillus terreus BSD; confers resistance to blasticidin
   8133..8721    +  misc_feature   WPRE: woodchuck hepatitis virus posttranscriptional regulatory element
   8722..8741    +  misc_feature   MCS (fragment): pBluescript multiple cloning site
   8743..9243    +  CDS            nef (fragment): NEF_HV1LA - Experimental evidence at protein level: Swiss-Prot protein existence level 1. Extracellular Nef protein targets CD4(+) T-lymphocytes for apoptosis by interacting with CXCR4 surface receptors. From Human immunodeficiency virus type 1 group M subtype B (isolate Lai) (HIV-1).
   9250..9430    +  LTR            5' LTR (truncated): truncated 5' long terminal repeat (LTR) from HIV-1
   9492..10080   -  rep_origin     ori: high-copy-number ColE1/pMB1/pBR322/pUC origin of replication
  10251..11111   -  CDS            AmpR: β-lactamase; bla; confers resistance to ampicillin, carbenicillin, and related antibiotics
  11112..11216   -  promoter       AmpR promoter: bla
>Addgene plasmid #172437 | U6-sgfiller-eCas9-T2A-BlastR | addgene full sequence | sequence record 384453 | Addgene NGS Result
GTCGACGGATCGGGAGATCTCCCGATCCCCTATGGTGCACTCTCAGTACAATCTGCTCTGATGCCGCATA
GTTAAGCCAGTATCTGCTCCCTGCTTGTGTGTTGGAGGTCGCTGAGTAGTGCGCGAGCAAAATTTAAGCT
ACAACAAGGCAAGGCTTGACCGACAATTGCATGAAGAATCTGCTTAGGGTTAGGCGTTTTGCGCTGCTTC
GCGATGTACGGGCCAGATATACGCGTTGACATTGATTATTGACTAGTTATTAATAGTAATCAATTACGGG
GTCATTAGTTCATAGCCCATATATGGAGTTCCGCGTTACATAACTTACGGTAAATGGCCCGCCTGGCTGA
CCGCCCAACGACCCCCGCCCATTGACGTCAATAATGACGTATGTTCCCATAGTAACGCCAATAGGGACTT
TCCATTGACGTCAATGGGTGGAGTATTTACGGTAAACTGCCCACTTGGCAGTACATCAAGTGTATCATAT
GCCAAGTACGCCCCCTATTGACGTCAATGACGGTAAATGGCCCGCCTGGCATTATGCCCAGTACATGACC
TTATGGGACTTTCCTACTTGGCAGTACATCTACGTATTAGTCATCGCTATTACCATGGTGATGCGGTTTT
GGCAGTACATCAATGGGCGTGGATAGCGGTTTGACTCACGGGGATTTCCAAGTCTCCACCCCATTGACGT
CAATGGGAGTTTGTTTTGGCACCAAAATCAACGGGACTTTCCAAAATGTCGTAACAACTCCGCCCCATTG
ACGCAAATGGGCGGTAGGCGTGTACGGTGGGAGGTCTATATAAGCAGCGCGTTTTGCCTGTACTGGGTCT
CTCTGGTTAGACCAGATCTGAGCCTGGGAGCTCTCTGGCTAACTAGGGAACCCACTGCTTAAGCCTCAAT
AAAGCTTGCCTTGAGTGCTTCAAGTAGTGTGTGCCCGTCTGTTGTGTGACTCTGGTAACTAGAGATCCCT
CAGACCCTTTTAGTCAGTGTGGAAAATCTCTAGCAGTGGCGCCCGAACAGGGACTTGAAAGCGAAAGGGA
AACCAGAGGAGCTCTCTCGACGCAGGACTCGGCTTGCTGAAGCGCGCACGGCAAGAGGCGAGGGGCGGCG
ACTGGTGAGTACGCCAAAAATTTTGACTAGCGGAGGCTAGAAGGAGAGAGATGGGTGCGAGAGCGTCAGT
ATTAAGCGGGGGAGAATTAGATCGCGATGGGAAAAAATTCGGTTAAGGCCAGGGGGAAAGAAAAAATATA
AATTAAAACATATAGTATGGGCAAGCAGGGAGCTAGAACGATTCGCAGTTAATCCTGGCCTGTTAGAAAC
ATCAGAAGGCTGTAGACAAATACTGGGACAGCTACAACCATCCCTTCAGACAGGATCAGAAGAACTTAGA
TCATTATATAATACAGTAGCAACCCTCTATTGTGTGCATCAAAGGATAGAGATAAAAGACACCAAGGAAG
CTTTAGACAAGATAGAGGAAGAGCAAAACAAAAGTAAGACCACCGCACAGCAAGCGGCCGGCCGCTGATC
TTCAGACCTGGAGGAGGAGATATGAGGGACAATTGGAGAAGTGAATTATATAAATATAAAGTAGTAAAAA
TTGAACCATTAGGAGTAGCACCCACCAAGGCAAAGAGAAGAGTGGTGCAGAGAGAAAAAAGAGCAGTGGG
AATAGGAGCTTTGTTCCTTGGGTTCTTGGGAGCAGCAGGAAGCACTATGGGCGCAGCGTCAATGACGCTG
ACGGTACAGGCCAGACAATTATTGTCTGGTATAGTGCAGCAGCAGAACAATTTGCTGAGGGCTATTGAGG
CGCAACAGCATCTGTTGCAACTCACAGTCTGGGGCATCAAGCAGCTCCAGGCAAGAATCCTGGCTGTGGA
AAGATACCTAAAGGATCAACAGCTCCTGGGGATTTGGGGTTGCTCTGGAAAACTCATTTGCACCACTGCT
GTGCCTTGGAATGCTAGTTGGAGTAATAAATCTCTGGAACAGATTTGGAATCACACGACCTGGATGGAGT
GGGACAGAGAAATTAACAATTACACAAGCTTAATACACTCCTTAATTGAAGAATCGCAAAACCAGCAAGA
AAAGAATGAACAAGAATTATTGGAATTAGATAAATGGGCAAGTTTGTGGAATTGGTTTAACATAACAAAT
TGGCTGTGGTATATAAAATTATTCATAATGATAGTAGGAGGCTTGGTAGGTTTAAGAATAGTTTTTGCTG
TACTTTCTATAGTGAATAGAGTTAGGCAGGGATATTCACCATTATCGTTTCAGACCCACCTCCCAACCCC
GAGGGGACCCGACAGGCCCGAAGGAATAGAAGAAGAAGGTGGAGAGAGAGACAGAGACAGATCCATTCGA
TTAGTGAACGGATCGGCACTGCGTGCGCCAATTCTGCAGACAAATGGCAGTATTCATCCACAATTTTAAA
AGAAAAGGGGGGATTGGGGGGTACAGTGCAGGGGAAAGAATAGTAGACATAATAGCAACAGACATACAAA
CTAAAGAATTACAAAAACAAATTACAAAAATTCAAAATTTTCGGGTTTATTACAGGGACAGCAGAGATCC
AGTTTGGTTAGTACCGGGCCCGGGTCGACTAGTGATCAGTGTGAGGGAGTGTAAAGCTGGTTTGAGGGCC
TATTTCCCATGATTCCTTCATATTTGCATATACGATACAAGGCTGTTAGAGAGATAATTAGAATTAATTT
GACTGTAAACACAAAGATATTAGTACAAAATACGTGACGTAGAAAGTAATAATTTCTTGGGTAGTTTGCA
GTTTTAAAATTATGTTTTAAAATGGACTATCATATGCTTACCGTAACTTGAAAGTATTTCGATTTCTTGG
CTTTATATATCTTGTGGAAAGGACGAAACACCGGAGACGGTTGTAAATGAGCACACAACTTTTTTGTACG
TCTCTGTTTTAGAGCTAGAAATAGCAAGTTAAAATAAGGCTAGTCCGTTATCAACTTGAAAAAGTGGCAC
CGAGTCGGTGCTTTTTTAAACCGCTGTTCCTAGGAATCCCGAGGCCTTAGGTCTTGAAAGGAGTGGGAAT
TGGCTCCGGTGCCCGTCAGTGGGCAGAGCGCACATCGCCCACAGTCCCCGAGAAGTTGGGGGGAGGGGTC
GGCAATTGATCCGGTGCCTAGAGAAGGTGGCGCGGGGTAAACTGGGAAAGTGATGTCGTGTACTGGCTCC
GCCTTTTTCCCGAGGGTGGGGGAGAACCGTATATAAGTGCAGTAGTCGCCGTGAACGTTCTTTTTCGCAA
CGGGTTTGCCGCCAGAACACAGGGACCCGACATTAGCGCTACAGCTTAAGCGGGCCACCATGGACTATAA
GGACCACGACGGAGACTACAAGGATCATGATATTGATTACAAAGACGATGACGATAAGATGGCCCCAAAG
AAGAAGCGGAAGGTCGGTATCCACGGAGTCCCAGCAGCCGACAAGAAGTACAGCATCGGCCTGGACATCG
GCACCAACTCTGTGGGCTGGGCCGTGATCACCGACGAGTACAAGGTGCCCAGCAAGAAATTCAAGGTGCT
GGGCAACACCGACCGGCACAGCATCAAGAAGAACCTGATCGGAGCCCTGCTGTTCGACAGCGGCGAAACA
GCCGAGGCCACCCGGCTGAAGAGAACCGCCAGAAGAAGATACACCAGACGGAAGAACCGGATCTGCTATC
TGCAAGAGATCTTCAGCAACGAGATGGCCAAGGTGGACGACAGCTTCTTCCACAGACTGGAAGAGTCCTT
CCTGGTGGAAGAGGATAAGAAGCACGAGCGGCACCCCATCTTCGGCAACATCGTGGACGAGGTGGCCTAC
CACGAGAAGTACCCCACCATCTACCACCTGAGAAAGAAACTGGTGGACAGCACCGACAAGGCCGACCTGC
GGCTGATCTATCTGGCCCTGGCCCACATGATCAAGTTCCGGGGCCACTTCCTGATCGAGGGCGACCTGAA
CCCCGACAACAGCGACGTGGACAAGCTGTTCATCCAGCTGGTGCAGACCTACAACCAGCTGTTCGAGGAA
AACCCCATCAACGCCAGCGGCGTGGACGCCAAGGCCATCCTGTCTGCCAGACTGAGCAAGAGCAGACGGC
TGGAAAATCTGATCGCCCAGCTGCCCGGCGAGAAGAAGAATGGCCTGTTCGGAAACCTGATTGCCCTGAG
CCTGGGCCTGACCCCCAACTTCAAGAGCAACTTCGACCTGGCCGAGGATGCCAAACTGCAGCTGAGCAAG
GACACCTACGACGACGACCTGGACAACCTGCTGGCCCAGATCGGCGACCAGTACGCCGACCTGTTTCTGG
CCGCCAAGAACCTGTCCGACGCCATCCTGCTGAGCGACATCCTGAGAGTGAACACCGAGATCACCAAGGC
CCCCCTGAGCGCCTCTATGATCAAGAGATACGACGAGCACCACCAGGACCTGACCCTGCTGAAAGCTCTC
GTGCGGCAGCAGCTGCCTGAGAAGTACAAAGAGATTTTCTTCGACCAGAGCAAGAACGGCTACGCCGGCT
ACATTGACGGCGGAGCCAGCCAGGAAGAGTTCTACAAGTTCATCAAGCCCATCCTGGAAAAGATGGACGG
CACCGAGGAACTGCTCGTGAAGCTGAACAGAGAGGACCTGCTGCGGAAGCAGCGGACCTTCGACAACGGC
AGCATCCCCCACCAGATCCACCTGGGAGAGCTGCACGCCATTCTGCGGCGGCAGGAAGATTTTTACCCAT
TCCTGAAGGACAACCGGGAAAAGATCGAGAAGATCCTGACCTTCCGCATCCCCTACTACGTGGGCCCTCT
GGCCAGGGGAAACAGCAGATTCGCCTGGATGACCAGAAAGAGCGAGGAAACCATCACCCCCTGGAACTTC
GAGGAAGTGGTGGACAAGGGCGCTTCCGCCCAGAGCTTCATCGAGCGGATGACCAACTTCGATAAGAACC
TGCCCAACGAGAAGGTGCTGCCCAAGCACAGCCTGCTGTACGAGTACTTCACCGTGTATAACGAGCTGAC
CAAAGTGAAATACGTGACCGAGGGAATGAGAAAGCCCGCCTTCCTGAGCGGCGAGCAGAAAAAGGCCATC
GTGGACCTGCTGTTCAAGACCAACCGGAAAGTGACCGTGAAGCAGCTGAAAGAGGACTACTTCAAGAAAA
TCGAGTGCTTCGACTCCGTGGAAATCTCCGGCGTGGAAGATCGGTTCAACGCCTCCCTGGGCACATACCA
CGATCTGCTGAAAATTATCAAGGACAAGGACTTCCTGGACAATGAGGAAAACGAGGACATTCTGGAAGAT
ATCGTGCTGACCCTGACACTGTTTGAGGACAGAGAGATGATCGAGGAACGGCTGAAAACCTATGCCCACC
TGTTCGACGACAAAGTGATGAAGCAGCTGAAGCGGCGGAGATACACCGGCTGGGGCAGGCTGAGCCGGAA
GCTGATCAACGGCATCCGGGACAAGCAGTCCGGCAAGACAATCCTGGATTTCCTGAAGTCCGACGGCTTC
GCCAACAGAAACTTCATGCAGCTGATCCACGACGACAGCCTGACCTTTAAAGAGGACATCCAGAAAGCCC
AGGTGTCCGGCCAGGGCGATAGCCTGCACGAGCACATTGCCAATCTGGCCGGCAGCCCCGCCATTAAGAA
GGGCATCCTGCAGACAGTGAAGGTGGTGGACGAGCTCGTGAAAGTGATGGGCCGGCACAAGCCCGAGAAC
ATCGTGATCGAAATGGCCAGAGAGAACCAGACCACCCAGAAGGGACAGAAGAACAGCCGCGAGAGAATGA
AGCGGATCGAAGAGGGCATCAAAGAGCTGGGCAGCCAGATCCTGAAAGAACACCCCGTGGAAAACACCCA
GCTGCAGAACGAGAAGCTGTACCTGTACTACCTGCAGAATGGGCGGGATATGTACGTGGACCAGGAACTG
GACATCAACCGGCTGTCCGACTACGATGTGGACCATATCGTGCCTCAGAGCTTTCTGGCCGACGACTCCA
TCGACAACAAGGTGCTGACCAGAAGCGACAAGAACCGGGGCAAGAGCGACAACGTGCCCTCCGAAGAGGT
CGTGAAGAAGATGAAGAACTACTGGCGGCAGCTGCTGAACGCCAAGCTGATTACCCAGAGAAAGTTCGAC
AATCTGACCAAGGCCGAGAGAGGCGGCCTGAGCGAACTGGATAAGGCCGGCTTCATCAAGAGACAGCTGG
TGGAAACCCGGCAGATCACAAAGCACGTGGCACAGATCCTGGACTCCCGGATGAACACTAAGTACGACGA
GAATGACAAGCTGATCCGGGAAGTGAAAGTGATCACCCTGAAGTCCAAGCTGGTGTCCGATTTCCGGAAG
GATTTCCAGTTTTACAAAGTGCGCGAGATCAACAACTACCACCACGCCCACGACGCCTACCTGAACGCCG
TCGTGGGAACCGCCCTGATCAAAAAGTACCCTGCGCTGGAAAGCGAGTTCGTGTACGGCGACTACAAGGT
GTACGACGTGCGGAAGATGATCGCCAAGAGCGAGCAGGAAATCGGCAAGGCTACCGCCAAGTACTTCTTC
TACAGCAACATCATGAACTTTTTCAAGACCGAGATTACCCTGGCCAACGGCGAGATCCGGAAGGCGCCTC
TGATCGAGACAAACGGCGAAACCGGGGAGATCGTGTGGGATAAGGGCCGGGATTTTGCCACCGTGCGGAA
AGTGCTGAGCATGCCCCAAGTGAATATCGTGAAAAAGACCGAGGTGCAGACAGGCGGCTTCAGCAAAGAG
TCTATCCTGCCCAAGAGGAACAGCGATAAGCTGATCGCCAGAAAGAAGGACTGGGACCCTAAGAAGTACG
GCGGCTTCGACAGCCCCACCGTGGCCTATTCTGTGCTGGTGGTGGCCAAAGTGGAAAAGGGCAAGTCCAA
GAAACTGAAGAGTGTGAAAGAGCTGCTGGGGATCACCATCATGGAAAGAAGCAGCTTCGAGAAGAATCCC
ATCGACTTTCTGGAAGCCAAGGGCTACAAAGAAGTGAAAAAGGACCTGATCATCAAGCTGCCTAAGTACT
CCCTGTTCGAGCTGGAAAACGGCCGGAAGAGAATGCTGGCCTCTGCCGGCGAACTGCAGAAGGGAAACGA
ACTGGCCCTGCCCTCCAAATATGTGAACTTCCTGTACCTGGCCAGCCACTATGAGAAGCTGAAGGGCTCC
CCCGAGGATAATGAGCAGAAACAGCTGTTTGTGGAACAGCACAAGCACTACCTGGACGAGATCATCGAGC
AGATCAGCGAGTTCTCCAAGAGAGTGATCCTGGCCGACGCTAATCTGGACAAAGTGCTGTCCGCCTACAA
CAAGCACCGGGATAAGCCCATCAGAGAGCAGGCCGAGAATATCATCCACCTGTTTACCCTGACCAATCTG
GGAGCCCCTGCCGCCTTCAAGTACTTTGACACCACCATCGACCGGAAGAGGTACACCAGCACCAAAGAGG
TGCTGGACGCCACCCTGATCCACCAGAGCATCACCGGCCTGTACGAGACACGGATCGACCTGTCTCAGCT
GGGAGGCGACAAAAGGCCGGCGGCCACGAAAAAGGCCGGCCAGGCAAAAAAGAAAAAGGGCAGTGGAGAG
GGCAGAGGAAGTCTGCTAACATGCGGTGACGTCGAGGAGAATCCTGGCCCAATGGCCAAGCCTTTGTCTC
AAGAAGAATCCACCCTCATTGAAAGAGCAACGGCTACAATCAACAGCATCCCCATCTCTGAAGACTACAG
CGTCGCCAGCGCAGCTCTCTCTAGCGACGGCCGCATCTTCACTGGTGTCAATGTATATCATTTTACTGGG
GGACCTTGTGCAGAACTCGTGGTGCTGGGCACTGCTGCTGCTGCGGCAGCTGGCAACCTGACTTGTATCG
TCGCGATCGGAAATGAGAACAGGGGCATCTTGAGCCCCTGCGGACGGTGCCGACAGGTGCTTCTCGATCT
GCATCCTGGGATCAAAGCCATAGTGAAGGACAGTGATGGACAGCCGACGGCAGTTGGGATTCGTGAATTG
CTGCCCTCTGGTTATGTGTGGGAGGGCTAAAAACGTTGTTGTTTGGGGTTGAATTACTCTTCTAGACCGC
GGCGCGCCCGATAATCAACCTCTGGATTACAAAATTTGTGAAAGATTGACTGGTATTCTTAACTATGTTG
CTCCTTTTACGCTATGTGGATACGCTGCTTTAATGCCTTTGTATCATGCTATTGCTTCCCGTATGGCTTT
CATTTTCTCCTCCTTGTATAAATCCTGGTTGCTGTCTCTTTATGAGGAGTTGTGGCCCGTTGTCAGGCAA
CGTGGCGTGGTGTGCACTGTGTTTGCTGACGCAACCCCCACTGGTTGGGGCATTGCCACCACCTGTCAGC
TCCTTTCCGGGACTTTCGCTTTCCCCCTCCCTATTGCCACGGCGGAACTCATCGCCGCCTGCCTTGCCCG
CTGCTGGACAGGGGCTCGGCTGTTGGGCACTGACAATTCCGTGGTGTTGTCGGGGAAATCATCGTCCTTT
CCTTGGCTGCTCGCCTGTGTTGCCACCTGGATTCTGCGCGGGACGTCCTTCTGCTACGTCCCTTCGGCCC
TCAATCCAGCGGACCTTCCTTCCCGCGGCCTGCTGCCGGCTCTGCGGCCTCTTCCGCGTCTTCGCCTTCG
CCCTCAGACGAGTCGGATCTCCCTTTGGGCCGCCTCCCCGCATCGATACCGTCGACCTCGATCGAGACCT
AGAAAAACATGGAGCAATCACAAGTAGCAATACAGCAGCTACCAATGCTGATTGTGCCTGGCTAGAAGCA
CAAGAGGAGGAGGAGGTGGGTTTTCCAGTCACACCTCAGGTACCTTTAAGACCAATGACTTACAAGGCAG
CTGTAGATCTTAGCCACTTTTTAAAAGAAAAGGGGGGACTGGAAGGGCTAATTCACTCCCAACGAAGACA
AGATATCCTTGATCTGTGGATCTACCACACACAAGGCTACTTCCCTGATTGGCAGAACTACACACCAGGG
CCAGGGATCAGATATCCACTGACCTTTGGATGGTGCTACAAGCTAGTACCAGTTGAGCAAGAGAAGGTAG
AAGAAGCCAATGAAGGAGAGAACACCCGCTTGTTACACCCTGTGAGCCTGCATGGGATGGATGACCCGGA
GAGAGAAGTATTAGAGTGGAGGTTTGACAGCCGCCTAGCATTTCATCACATGGCCCGAGAGCTGCATCCG
GACTGTACTGGGTCTCTCTGGTTAGACCAGATCTGAGCCTGGGAGCTCTCTGGCTAACTAGGGAACCCAC
TGCTTAAGCCTCAATAAAGCTTGCCTTGAGTGCTTCAAGTAGTGTGTGCCCGTCTGTTGTGTGACTCTGG
TAACTAGAGATCCCTCAGACCCTTTTAGTCAGTGTGGAAAATCTCTAGCAGCATGTGAGCAAAAGGCCAG
CAAAAGGCCAGGAACCGTAAAAAGGCCGCGTTGCTGGCGTTTTTCCATAGGCTCCGCCCCCCTGACGAGC
ATCACAAAAATCGACGCTCAAGTCAGAGGTGGCGAAACCCGACAGGACTATAAAGATACCAGGCGTTTCC
CCCTGGAAGCTCCCTCGTGCGCTCTCCTGTTCCGACCCTGCCGCTTACCGGATACCTGTCCGCCTTTCTC
CCTTCGGGAAGCGTGGCGCTTTCTCATAGCTCACGCTGTAGGTATCTCAGTTCGGTGTAGGTCGTTCGCT
CCAAGCTGGGCTGTGTGCACGAACCCCCCGTTCAGCCCGACCGCTGCGCCTTATCCGGTAACTATCGTCT
TGAGTCCAACCCGGTAAGACACGACTTATCGCCACTGGCAGCAGCCACTGGTAACAGGATTAGCAGAGCG
AGGTATGTAGGCGGTGCTACAGAGTTCTTGAAGTGGTGGCCTAACTACGGCTACACTAGAAGAACAGTAT
TTGGTATCTGCGCTCTGCTGAAGCCAGTTACCTTCGGAAAAAGAGTTGGTAGCTCTTGATCCGGCAAACA
AACCACCGCTGGTAGCGGTGGTTTTTTTGTTTGCAAGCAGCAGATTACGCGCAGAAAAAAAGGATCTCAA
GAAGATCCTTTGATCTTTTCTACGGGGTCTGACGCTCAGTGGAACGAAAACTCACGTTAAGGGATTTTGG
TCATGAGATTATCAAAAAGGATCTTCACCTAGATCCTTTTAAATTAAAAATGAAGTTTTAAATCAATCTA
AAGTATATATGAGTAAACTTGGTCTGACAGTTACCAATGCTTAATCAGTGAGGCACCTATCTCAGCGATC
TGTCTATTTCGTTCATCCATAGTTGCCTGACTCCCCGTCGTGTAGATAACTACGATACGGGAGGGCTTAC
CATCTGGCCCCAGTGCTGCAATGATACCGCGAGACCCACGCTCACCGGCTCCAGATTTATCAGCAATAAA
CCAGCCAGCCGGAAGGGCCGAGCGCAGAAGTGGTCCTGCAACTTTATCCGCCTCCATCCAGTCTATTAAT
TGTTGCCGGGAAGCTAGAGTAAGTAGTTCGCCAGTTAATAGTTTGCGCAACGTTGTTGCCATTGCTACAG
GCATCGTGGTGTCACGCTCGTCGTTTGGTATGGCTTCATTCAGCTCCGGTTCCCAACGATCAAGGCGAGT
TACATGATCCCCCATGTTGTGCAAAAAAGCGGTTAGCTCCTTCGGTCCTCCGATCGTTGTCAGAAGTAAG
TTGGCCGCAGTGTTATCACTCATGGTTATGGCAGCACTGCATAATTCTCTTACTGTCATGCCATCCGTAA
GATGCTTTTCTGTGACTGGTGAGTACTCAACCAAGTCATTCTGAGAATAGTGTATGCGGCGACCGAGTTG
CTCTTGCCCGGCGTCAATACGGGATAATACCGCGCCACATAGCAGAACTTTAAAAGTGCTCATCATTGGA
AAACGTTCTTCGGGGCGAAAACTCTCAAGGATCTTACCGCTGTTGAGATCCAGTTCGATGTAACCCACTC
GTGCACCCAACTGATCTTCAGCATCTTTTACTTTCACCAGCGTTTCTGGGTGAGCAAAAACAGGAAGGCA
AAATGCCGCAAAAAAGGGAATAAGGGCGACACGGAAATGTTGAATACTCATACTCTTCCTTTTTCAATAT
TATTGAAGCATTTATCAGGGTTATTGTCTCATGAGCGGATACATATTTGAATGTATTTAGAAAAATAAAC
AAATAGGGGTTCCGCGCACATTTCCCCGAAAAGTGCCACCTGAC
